>Addgene plasmid #13957 | pBS cScx 3'UTR (CT#485) | addgene partial sequence | sequence record 20160 | 13957 with T7
CGAGGTCGACGGTATCGATAAGCTTGATGATCTGCACTTTCTGCCTCAGCAACCAGAGGAAGCTGAGTAA
AGACCGCGACAGGAAGACGGCGATCCGGAGCTAGGCGCTCCCGGGGAAGGACGGCACGGAGGAGCGGAAG
GACGGACGGACGGACGGAAAAGCCACACACACCGAACCACGGACACACTCCCGTCTTCACCCCGCTGCCA
GGGACAGGACCCTGCCCCTATGGGGCCGTGAGGCTGGGCTGTGGGGACGCCCCCCGCTGGGGACTGAGCC
AAGCTGGGGACGCTGCCGCCGGGACCGACCGCTGCCGTGCTGTTCCCCTCCAGCTTTGAGCCACGCCATC
CCCTGAACTGAGGCCCGGGGTGCTGCATTTGTTGAGTTTAATCAATACATGCTGGTGTTTCATGTCATTG
ATACGATAATATAAAGCCTGAGCAGCTCGTATAATTAAAAATGAGTACGGTTCAAAAAAAAAAAAAAAAA
AAAAGCGGCCGCGAATTCCTGCAGCCCGGGGGATCCACTAGTTCTAGAGCGGCCGCCACCGCGGTGGAGC
TCCAGCTTTTGTTCCCTTTAGTGAGGGTTAATTTCNAGCTTGGCGTAATCATGGTCATAGCTGTTTCCTG
TGTGAAATTGTTATCCGCTCACAATTCCACACAACATACGAGCCGG
