[The description below was written by a language model from this plasmid's Addgene catalogue record.]
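Description:
pBS cScx 3'UTR is a small bacterial cloning plasmid built on the pBluescript SK (pBS SK) phagemid backbone of about 3 kb. It carries a roughly 580 bp fragment of the chicken (Gallus gallus) Scleraxis gene (Scx, SCX). It is maintained as a high-copy plasmid in standard E. coli cloning strains under ampicillin selection. Although it is catalogued as a bacterial expression vector, nothing in the record indicates that protein is meant to be produced from it. The insert is a partial cDNA fragment, not a complete open reading frame.

According to the depositor's notes, the insert was made by digesting a longer chicken Scx clone with EcoRV and BglII and religating. This left about 80 bp of coding sequence followed by about 500 bp of 3' untranslated region. HindIII is listed as an intact cloning site on the 5' side. T7 and T3 are given as the flanking sequencing primers, consistent with the opposing phage promoters that normally bracket the pBluescript polylinker. This arrangement generally allows in vitro transcription of sense or antisense RNA from a linearised template. The record does not say which promoter yields the antisense strand, and it does not explicitly state an intended use. Scleraxis encodes a bHLH transcription factor, and the associated publication uses it as a specific marker of tendons and ligaments. A UTR-rich fragment like this one would therefore be well suited as a template for gene-specific riboprobes to detect Scx transcripts in chick embryos, for example by in situ hybridisation. No feature table accompanies the record, so element positions and insert orientation cannot be confirmed.
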