Addgene plasmid #13957: pBS cScx 3'UTR (CT#485)
Depositing lab: Cliff Tabin. Depositing organization: Harvard Medical School. Publication: Analysis of the tendon cell fate using Scleraxis, a specific marker for tendons and ligaments. Schweitzer R, Chyung JH, Murtaugh LC, Brent AE, Rosen V, Olson EN, Lassar A, Tabin CJ. Development. 2001 Oct . 128(19):3855-66. PubMed 11585810.
Backbone
  Vector backbone: pBS SK
  Backbone size w/o insert (bp): 3000
  Vector type: Bacterial Expression
Growth in bacteria
  Bacterial resistance: Ampicillin, 100 μg/mL
  Growth temperature: 37°C
  Growth strain: DH5alpha
  Copy number: High Copy
Gene/Insert
  Gene/Insert name: Scleraxis (alt name: Scx)
  Species: G. gallus (chicken)
  Insert size (bp): 580
  Entrez Gene: SCX (a.k.a. SCXB)
  Cloning method: Restriction Enzyme; 5′ cloning site HindIII (not destroyed)
  Sequencing primers: 5′ T7; 3′ T3
Resource information
  A portion of this plasmid was derived from a plasmid made by: Andrew Lassar
Terms and licenses: Academic/Nonprofit Terms; Industry Terms: Not Available to Industry
Depositor comments: cScx digested by EcoRV, Bgl II and religated; ~580bp (80 bp of coding plus 500 bp of UTR).
How to cite: pBS cScx 3'UTR (CT#485) was a gift from Cliff Tabin (Addgene plasmid # 13957 ; http://n2t.net/addgene:13957 ; RRID:Addgene_13957)
